Addgene plasmid #112347: pZNF175-donor
Purpose: CRISPR donor plasmid to tag human transcription factor ZNF175 with GFP
Depositing lab: Kevin White. Depositing organization: University of Chicago.
Backbone
  Vector backbone: pUC19
  Vector type: CRISPR
Growth in bacteria
  Bacterial resistance: Ampicillin, 100 μg/mL
  Growth temperature: 37°C
  Growth strain: DH5alpha
  Copy number: High Copy
Gene/Insert
  Gene/Insert name: ZNF175 homology arms flanking EGFP-IRES-Neo cassette
  Species: H. sapiens (human)
  Entrez Gene: ZNF175 (a.k.a. OTK18)
  Cloning method: Gibson Cloning
  Sequencing primers: 5′ M13pUC-fwd; 3′ M13pUC-rev
Terms and licenses: Academic/Nonprofit Terms; Industry Terms: Not Available to Industry
Depositor comments: Cloning source: K562. Use with plasmid pZNF175.1.0-gDNA.
How to cite: pZNF175-donor was a gift from Kevin White (Addgene plasmid # 112347 ; http://n2t.net/addgene:112347 ; RRID:Addgene_112347)
