[The description below was written by a language model from this plasmid's Addgene catalogue record and pLannotate feature annotations shown in this document.]
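Description:
pZNF175-donor is a homology-directed repair donor plasmid built on the pUC19 backbone and used in CRISPR genome editing to tag the endogenous human transcription factor ZNF175 (also known as OTK18) with GFP. It is propagated in E. coli as a high-copy plasmid through the ColE1/pUC-type origin and selected with ampicillin via the β-lactamase gene and its own promoter. The remaining backbone annotations (lac promoter and operator, CAP binding site, fragments of lacZα, lacI, rop and bom, and a remnant of the multiple cloning site) are pUC-derived leftovers and have no role in the editing function.

The insert, assembled by Gibson cloning, consists of ZNF175 homology arms flanking an EGFP-IRES-Neo cassette; the depositor notes K562 as the cloning source. The arms are not annotated in the feature table, but unannotated stretches on either side of the cassette are consistent with them. Within the cassette, the EGFP coding sequence is preceded by a short match to the capTEV composite tag and by an S-Tag, suggesting a linker or affinity-tag segment upstream of the fluorescent protein. EGFP is followed by an EMCV IRES and the Tn5 aminoglycoside phosphotransferase gene. No mammalian promoter is annotated, which fits a design in which correct integration places the cassette under the native ZNF175 locus. EGFP would then be produced as a fusion to the endogenous protein, while the IRES drives neomycin-resistance translation from the same transcript, allowing G418 selection of edited cells. Which terminus of ZNF175 is tagged is not stated. The plasmid is meant to be used together with its companion guide RNA plasmid, pZNF175.1.0-gDNA.
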