Features (pLannotate 1.2.2; 16 found; start..end, strand, type, name):
      1..21      +  misc_feature   MCS (fragment): pUC18/19 multiple cloning site
     58..74      -  protein_bind   lac operator: The lac repressor binds to the lac operator to inhibit transcription in E. coli. This inhibition can be relieved by adding lactose or isopropyl-β-D-thiogalactopyranoside (IPTG). lac repressor encoded by lacI
     82..112     -  promoter       lac promoter: promoter for the E. coli lac operon
    127..148     -  protein_bind   CAP binding site: CAP binding activates transcription in the presence of cAMP. E. coli catabolite activator protein
    161..253     -  CDS            lacI (fragment): lac repressor; lacI; The lac repressor binds to the lac operator to inhibit transcription in E. coli. This inhibition can be relieved by adding lactose or isopropyl-β-D-thiogalactopyranoside (IPTG).
    436..1024    -  rep_origin     ori: high-copy-number ColE1/pMB1/pBR322/pUC origin of replication
   1195..2055    -  CDS            AmpR: β-lactamase; bla; confers resistance to ampicillin, carbenicillin, and related antibiotics
   2056..2160    -  promoter       AmpR promoter: bla
   2255..2290    +  CDS            rop (fragment): Rop protein, which maintains plasmids at low copy number; rop
   2392..2491    +  misc_feature   bom (fragment): basis of mobility region from pBR322
   2497..2654    -  CDS            lacZα (fragment): LacZα fragment of β-galactosidase; lacZ fragment
   3627..3647    +  CDS            capTEV™ (fragment): composite tag for in vivo biotinylation, TEV protease cleavage, and 6xHis tagging
   3661..3705    +  CDS            S-Tag: affinity and epitope tag derived from pancreatic ribonuclease A
   3796..4515    +  CDS            EGFP: the original enhanced GFP (Yang et al., 1996) mammalian codon-optimized
   4553..5138    +  misc_feature   IRES2: internal ribosome entry site (IRES) of the encephalomyocarditis virus (EMCV)
   5220..6023    +  CDS            NeoR/KanR: aminoglycoside phosphotransferase from Tn5; aph(3')-II (or nptII); confers resistance to neomycin, kanamycin, and G418 (Geneticin®)
>Addgene plasmid #112347 | pZNF175-donor | depositor full sequence | sequence record 211738 | Full Sequence
GACCTGCAGGCATGCAAGCTTGGCGTAATCATGGTCATAGCTGTTTCCTGTGTGAAATTGTTATCCGCTC
ACAATTCCACACAACATACGAGCCGGAAGCATAAAGTGTAAAGCCTGGGGTGCCTAATGAGTGAGCTAAC
TCACATTAATTGCGTTGCGCTCACTGCCCGCTTTCCAGTCGGGAAACCTGTCGTGCCAGCTGCATTAATG
AATCGGCCAACGCGCGGGGAGAGGCGGTTTGCGTATTGGGCGCTCTTCCGCTTCCTCGCTCACTGACTCG
CTGCGCTCGGTCGTTCGGCTGCGGCGAGCGGTATCAGCTCACTCAAAGGCGGTAATACGGTTATCCACAG
AATCAGGGGATAACGCAGGAAAGAACATGTGAGCAAAAGGCCAGCAAAAGGCCAGGAACCGTAAAAAGGC
CGCGTTGCTGGCGTTTTTCCATAGGCTCCGCCCCCCTGACGAGCATCACAAAAATCGACGCTCAAGTCAG
AGGTGGCGAAACCCGACAGGACTATAAAGATACCAGGCGTTTCCCCCTGGAAGCTCCCTCGTGCGCTCTC
CTGTTCCGACCCTGCCGCTTACCGGATACCTGTCCGCCTTTCTCCCTTCGGGAAGCGTGGCGCTTTCTCA
TAGCTCACGCTGTAGGTATCTCAGTTCGGTGTAGGTCGTTCGCTCCAAGCTGGGCTGTGTGCACGAACCC
CCCGTTCAGCCCGACCGCTGCGCCTTATCCGGTAACTATCGTCTTGAGTCCAACCCGGTAAGACACGACT
TATCGCCACTGGCAGCAGCCACTGGTAACAGGATTAGCAGAGCGAGGTATGTAGGCGGTGCTACAGAGTT
CTTGAAGTGGTGGCCTAACTACGGCTACACTAGAAGGACAGTATTTGGTATCTGCGCTCTGCTGAAGCCA
GTTACCTTCGGAAAAAGAGTTGGTAGCTCTTGATCCGGCAAACAAACCACCGCTGGTAGCGGTGGTTTTT
TTGTTTGCAAGCAGCAGATTACGCGCAGAAAAAAAGGATCTCAAGAAGATCCTTTGATCTTTTCTACGGG
GTCTGACGCTCAGTGGAACGAAAACTCACGTTAAGGGATTTTGGTCATGAGATTATCAAAAAGGATCTTC
ACCTAGATCCTTTTAAATTAAAAATGAAGTTTTAAATCAATCTAAAGTATATATGAGTAAACTTGGTCTG
ACAGTTACCAATGCTTAATCAGTGAGGCACCTATCTCAGCGATCTGTCTATTTCGTTCATCCATAGTTGC
CTGACTCCCCGTCGTGTAGATAACTACGATACGGGAGGGCTTACCATCTGGCCCCAGTGCTGCAATGATA
CCGCGAGACCCACGCTCACCGGCTCCAGATTTATCAGCAATAAACCAGCCAGCCGGAAGGGCCGAGCGCA
GAAGTGGTCCTGCAACTTTATCCGCCTCCATCCAGTCTATTAATTGTTGCCGGGAAGCTAGAGTAAGTAG
TTCGCCAGTTAATAGTTTGCGCAACGTTGTTGCCATTGCTACAGGCATCGTGGTGTCACGCTCGTCGTTT
GGTATGGCTTCATTCAGCTCCGGTTCCCAACGATCAAGGCGAGTTACATGATCCCCCATGTTGTGCAAAA
AAGCGGTTAGCTCCTTCGGTCCTCCGATCGTTGTCAGAAGTAAGTTGGCCGCAGTGTTATCACTCATGGT
TATGGCAGCACTGCATAATTCTCTTACTGTCATGCCATCCGTAAGATGCTTTTCTGTGACTGGTGAGTAC
TCAACCAAGTCATTCTGAGAATAGTGTATGCGGCGACCGAGTTGCTCTTGCCCGGCGTCAATACGGGATA
ATACCGCGCCACATAGCAGAACTTTAAAAGTGCTCATCATTGGAAAACGTTCTTCGGGGCGAAAACTCTC
AAGGATCTTACCGCTGTTGAGATCCAGTTCGATGTAACCCACTCGTGCACCCAACTGATCTTCAGCATCT
TTTACTTTCACCAGCGTTTCTGGGTGAGCAAAAACAGGAAGGCAAAATGCCGCAAAAAAGGGAATAAGGG
CGACACGGAAATGTTGAATACTCATACTCTTCCTTTTTCAATATTATTGAAGCATTTATCAGGGTTATTG
TCTCATGAGCGGATACATATTTGAATGTATTTAGAAAAATAAACAAATAGGGGTTCCGCGCACATTTCCC
CGAAAAGTGCCACCTGACGTCTAAGAAACCATTATTATCATGACATTAACCTATAAAAATAGGCGTATCA
CGAGGCCCTTTCGTCTCGCGCGTTTCGGTGATGACGGTGAAAACCTCTGACACATGCAGCTCCCGGAGAC
GGTCACAGCTTGTCTGTAAGCGGATGCCGGGAGCAGACAAGCCCGTCAGGGCGCGTCAGCGGGTGTTGGC
GGGTGTCGGGGCTGGCTTAACTATGCGGCATCAGAGCAGATTGTACTGAGAGTGCACCATATGCGGTGTG
AAATACCGCACAGATGCGTAAGGAGAAAATACCGCATCAGGCGCCATTCGCCATTCAGGCTGCGCAACTG
TTGGGAAGGGCGATCGGTGCGGGCCTCTTCGCTATTACGCCAGCTGGCGAAAGGGGGATGTGCTGCAAGG
CGATTAAGTTGGGTAACGCCAGGGTTTTCCCAGTCACGACGTTGTAAAACGACGGCCAGTGAATTCGAGC
TCGGTACCCCTTCTCCCAAAACTCAACCCTCATTATACATCAGAAAATTCATACTGGTGAGAGACAGTAT
GCATGCAGTGAATGTGGGAAAGCCTTTACCCAGAAGTCAACACTCAGCTTGCACCAGAGAATCCACTCAG
GGCAGAAGTCCTATGTGTGTATCGAATGCGGGCAGGCCTTCATCCAGAAGGCACACCTGATTGTCCATCA
AAGAAGCCACACAGGAGAAAAACCTTATCAGTGCCACAACTGTGGGAAATCCTTCATTTCCAAGTCACAG
CTTGATATACATCATCGAATTCATACAGGGGAGAAACCTTATGAATGCAGTGACTGTGGAAAAACCTTCA
CCCAAAAGTCACACCTGAATATACACCAGAAAATTCATACTGGAGAAAGACACCATGTATGCAGTGAATG
CGGGAAAGCCTTCAACCAGAAGTCAATACTCAGCATGCATCAGAGAATTCACACCGGAGAGAAGCCTTAC
AAATGCAGTGAATGTGGGAAAGCCTTCACTTCTAAGTCTCAATTCAAAGAGCATCAGCGAATTCACACGG
GTGAGAAACCCTATGTGTGCACTGAATGTGGGAAGGCCTTCAACGGCAGGTCAAATTTCCATAAACATCA
AATAACTCACACTAGAGAGAGGCCTTTTGTCTGTTACAAATGTGGGAAGGCTTTTGTCCAGAAATCAGAG
TTGATTACCCATCAAAGAACTCACATGGGAGAGAAACCCTATGAATGCCTTGACTGTGGGAAATCGTTCA
GTAAGAAACCACAACTCAAGGTGCATCAGCGAATTCACACGGGAGAAAGACCTTATGTGTGTTCTGAATG
TGGAAAGGCCTTCAACAACAGGTCAAACTTCAATAAACACCAAACAACTCATACCAGAGACAAATCTTAC
AAATGCAGTTATTCTGTGAAAGGCTTTACCAAGCAAGGGATTCCAACTACTGCAAGCGAGAATCTTTATT
TTCAGGGCGCCGCCAAATTCAAAGAAACCGCTGCTGCTAAATTCGAACGCCAGCACATGGACAGCGGAGG
TGGAGGTTCGAGCGGTCCCTCGGGTTCGTCGAGCCTGGAAGTTCTGTTCCAGGGGCCCCTGTCGTCGAGC
GGTCCCTCGGGTTCGATGGTGAGCAAAGGCGAGGAGCTGTTCACCGGGGTGGTGCCCATCCTGGTCGAGC
TGGACGGCGACGTAAACGGCCACAAGTTCAGCGTGTCCGGCGAGGGCGAGGGCGATGCCACCTACGGCAA
GCTGACCCTGAAGTTCATCTGCACCACCGGCAAGCTGCCCGTGCCCTGGCCCACCCTCGTGACCACCCTG
ACCTACGGCGTGCAGTGCTTCAGCCGCTACCCCGACCACATGAAGCAGCACGACTTCTTCAAGTCCGCCA
TGCCCGAAGGCTACGTCCAGGAGCGCACCATCTTCTTCAAGGACGACGGCAACTACAAGACCCGCGCCGA
GGTGAAGTTCGAGGGCGACACCCTGGTGAACCGCATCGAGCTGAAGGGCATCGACTTCAAGGAGGACGGC
AACATCCTGGGGCACAAGCTGGAGTACAACTACAACAGCCACAACGTCTATATCATGGCCGACAAGCAGA
AGAACGGCATCAAGGTGAACTTCAAGATCCGCCACAACATCGAGGACGGCAGCGTGCAGCTCGCCGACCA
CTACCAGCAGAACACCCCCATCGGCGACGGCCCCGTGCTGCTGCCCGACAACCACTACCTGAGCACCCAG
TCCGCCCTGAGCAAAGACCCCAACGAGAAGCGCGATCACATGGTCCTTAAGGAGTTCGTGACCGCCGCCG
GGATCACTCTCGGCATGGACGAGCTGTACAAGTAATGATCTAGAGTCGAGTTAATTAAGAATTCCGCCCC
CCCCCCTCTCCCTCCCCCCCCCTAACGTTACTGGCCGAAGCCGCTTGGAATAAGGCCGGTGTGCGTTTGT
CTATATGTTATTTTCCACCATATTGCCGTCTTTTGGCAATGTGAGGGCCCGGAAACCTGGCCCTGTCTTC
TTGACGAGCATTCCTAGGGGTCTTTCCCCTCTCGCCAAAGGAATGCAGGGTCTGTTGAATGTCGTGAAGG
AAGCAGTTCCTCTGGAAGCTTCTTGAAGACAAACAACGTCTGTAGCGACCCTTTGCAGGCAGCGGAACCC
CCCACCTGGCGACAGGTGCCTCTGCGGCCAAAAGCCACGTGTATAAGATACACCTGCAAAGGCGGCACAA
CCCCAGTGCCACGTTGTGAGTTGGATAGTTGTGGAAAGAGTCAAATGGCTCTCCTCAAGCGTATTCAACA
AGGGGCTGAAGGATGCCCAGAAGGTACCCCATTGTATGGGATCTGATCTGGGGCCTCGGTGCACATGCTT
TACATGTGTTTAGTCGAGGTTAAAAAAACGTCTAGGCCCCCCGAACCACGGGGACGTGGTTTTCCTTTGA
AAAACACGATGATAATATGGCCACAACCTGTTACATTGCACAAGATAAAAATATATCATCACGAACAGTA
AAACTGTCTGCTTACATAAACAGTAATACAAGGGGTGTTATGGGATCGGCCATTGAACAAGATGGATTGC
ACGCAGGTTCTCCGGCCGCTTGGGTGGAGAGGCTATTCGGCTATGACTGGGCACAACAGACAATCGGCTG
CTCTGATGCCGCCGTGTTCCGGCTGTCAGCGCAGGGGCGCCCGGTTCTTTTTGTCAAGACCGACCTGTCC
GGTGCCCTGAATGAACTGCAGGACGAGGCAGCGCGGCTATCGTGGCTGGCCACGACGGGCGTTCCTTGCG
CAGCTGTGCTCGACGTTGTCACTGAAGCGGGAAGGGACTGGCTGCTATTGGGCGAAGTGCCGGGGCAGGA
TCTCCTGTCATCTCACCTTGCTCCTGCCGAGAAAGTATCCATCATGGCTGATGCAATGCGGCGGCTGCAT
ACGCTTGATCCGGCTACCTGCCCATTCGACCACCAAGCGAAACATCGCATCGAGCGAGCACGTACTCGGA
TGGAAGCCGGTCTTGTCGATCAGGATGATCTGGACGAAGAGCATCAGGGGCTCGCGCCAGCCGAACTGTT
CGCCAGGCTCAAGGCGCGCATGCCCGACGGCGAGGATCTCGTCGTGACCCATGGCGATGCCTGCTTGCCG
AATATCATGGTGGAAAATGGCCGCTTTTCTGGATTCATCGACTGTGGCCGGCTGGGTGTGGCGGACCGCT
ATCAGGACATAGCGTTGGCTACCCGTGATATTGCTGAAGAGCTTGGCGGCGAATGGGCTGACCGCTTCCT
CGTGCTTTACGGTATCGCCGCTCCCGATTCGCAGCGCATCGCCTTCTATCGCCTTCTTGACGAGTTCTTC
TGAGTCTGAATTCCTAGTGCATCAGCATATTCATAAATGAAATATACTCCGAGTTTCTTGAAGAAGAGAA
AATCTTCTCAGAATCAGGTCTAATTATATGTTATTGAATTCATGCTTCAGAAAAACTCTAGGGATGCACT
GCATGTGTGAACACATGATAAAAAAGTCATGCTTTATTTTAGTGAGGGCAATTACAGAGAAAAGAGTAAG
CAGAAATGTCCTTCTGAGTACTGGCCTCATTAAGGATTATAAATTTTCTCCCCGGGAAGAAACCCTGACT
AACGCATTGAGAAAAGCCTTTCTGTAAAGAATGGTACAAGACAGGTTGTTACTCGATTATTTATAGTAAA
ATATGTGGGAAATTATATCAATGATAACCCTGTTTATTGTGGGATATCAATATTTTTAAAGTGCCAACAC
AGTCATGATAGGACAATATTTTATGTGTGTGTGTGCGCCTTATGTATATAAGCATATATATAATATATAA
GCATATTATTATATACAGGTTGAGTATCCCTTCTCCAAAATGCCTGGGATCAGAAGCATTTTGGATTTCA
GATACTTACAGATTTTGGAATATTTGCATTATATTTATTGGTTGAGCATCCCTAATCTGAAAATCCAAGA
TTAAATGCTCCAATTAGCATTTCCTTTGAGCGTCATGTTAGAGTTCAAAAAGTTTCAGATTTTGGGTTTT
CAGATTAGGAATACCCAACCTGTATGTACGTATATTTCTGTATCTATGTATGTATATATATGCATATGCA
GACATATGTATATGGTCTGGTCAGCATATGTGTATGTATGCGTATGTATGTATGTATGTATGCCCTCAGT
GCAGTGGG
