Features (pLannotate 1.2.2; 16 found; start..end, strand, type, name):
      1..21      +  misc_feature   MCS (fragment): pUC18/19 multiple cloning site
     58..74      -  protein_bind   lac operator: The lac repressor binds to the lac operator to inhibit transcription in E. coli. This inhibition can be relieved by adding lactose or isopropyl-β-D-thiogalactopyranoside (IPTG). lac repressor encoded by lacI
     82..112     -  promoter       lac promoter: promoter for the E. coli lac operon
    127..148     -  protein_bind   CAP binding site: CAP binding activates transcription in the presence of cAMP. E. coli catabolite activator protein
    161..253     -  CDS            lacI (fragment): lac repressor; lacI; The lac repressor binds to the lac operator to inhibit transcription in E. coli. This inhibition can be relieved by adding lactose or isopropyl-β-D-thiogalactopyranoside (IPTG).
    436..1024    -  rep_origin     ori: high-copy-number ColE1/pMB1/pBR322/pUC origin of replication
   1195..2055    -  CDS            AmpR: β-lactamase; bla; confers resistance to ampicillin, carbenicillin, and related antibiotics
   2056..2160    -  promoter       AmpR promoter: bla
   2255..2290    +  CDS            rop (fragment): Rop protein, which maintains plasmids at low copy number; rop
   2392..2491    +  misc_feature   bom (fragment): basis of mobility region from pBR322
   2497..2654    -  CDS            lacZα (fragment): LacZα fragment of β-galactosidase; lacZ fragment
   3627..3647    +  CDS            capTEV™ (fragment): composite tag for in vivo biotinylation, TEV protease cleavage, and 6xHis tagging
   3661..3705    +  CDS            S-Tag: affinity and epitope tag derived from pancreatic ribonuclease A
   3796..4515    +  CDS            EGFP: the original enhanced GFP (Yang et al., 1996) mammalian codon-optimized
   4553..5138    +  misc_feature   IRES2: internal ribosome entry site (IRES) of the encephalomyocarditis virus (EMCV)
   5220..6023    +  CDS            NeoR/KanR: aminoglycoside phosphotransferase from Tn5; aph(3')-II (or nptII); confers resistance to neomycin, kanamycin, and G418 (Geneticin®)
>Addgene plasmid #112347 | pZNF175-donor | addgene full sequence | sequence record 229660 | Addgene NGS Result
GACCTGCAGGCATGCAAGCTTGGCGTAATCATGGTCATAGCTGTTTCCTGTGTGAAATTGTTATCCGCTC
ACAATTCCACACAACATACGAGCCGGAAGCATAAAGTGTAAAGCCTGGGGTGCCTAATGAGTGAGCTAAC
TCACATTAATTGCGTTGCGCTCACTGCCCGCTTTCCAGTCGGGAAACCTGTCGTGCCAGCTGCATTAATG
AATCGGCCAACGCGCGGGGAGAGGCGGTTTGCGTATTGGGCGCTCTTCCGCTTCCTCGCTCACTGACTCG
CTGCGCTCGGTCGTTCGGCTGCGGCGAGCGGTATCAGCTCACTCAAAGGCGGTAATACGGTTATCCACAG
AATCAGGGGATAACGCAGGAAAGAACATGTGAGCAAAAGGCCAGCAAAAGGCCAGGAACCGTAAAAAGGC
CGCGTTGCTGGCGTTTTTCCATAGGCTCCGCCCCCCTGACGAGCATCACAAAAATCGACGCTCAAGTCAG
AGGTGGCGAAACCCGACAGGACTATAAAGATACCAGGCGTTTCCCCCTGGAAGCTCCCTCGTGCGCTCTC
CTGTTCCGACCCTGCCGCTTACCGGATACCTGTCCGCCTTTCTCCCTTCGGGAAGCGTGGCGCTTTCTCA
TAGCTCACGCTGTAGGTATCTCAGTTCGGTGTAGGTCGTTCGCTCCAAGCTGGGCTGTGTGCACGAACCC
CCCGTTCAGCCCGACCGCTGCGCCTTATCCGGTAACTATCGTCTTGAGTCCAACCCGGTAAGACACGACT
TATCGCCACTGGCAGCAGCCACTGGTAACAGGATTAGCAGAGCGAGGTATGTAGGCGGTGCTACAGAGTT
CTTGAAGTGGTGGCCTAACTACGGCTACACTAGAAGAACAGTATTTGGTATCTGCGCTCTGCTGAAGCCA
GTTACCTTCGGAAAAAGAGTTGGTAGCTCTTGATCCGGCAAACAAACCACCGCTGGTAGCGGTGGTTTTT
TTGTTTGCAAGCAGCAGATTACGCGCAGAAAAAAAGGATCTCAAGAAGATCCTTTGATCTTTTCTACGGG
GTCTGACGCTCAGTGGAACGAAAACTCACGTTAAGGGATTTTGGTCATGAGATTATCAAAAAGGATCTTC
ACCTAGATCCTTTTAAATTAAAAATGAAGTTTTAAATCAATCTAAAGTATATATGAGTAAACTTGGTCTG
ACAGTTACCAATGCTTAATCAGTGAGGCACCTATCTCAGCGATCTGTCTATTTCGTTCATCCATAGTTGC
CTGACTCCCCGTCGTGTAGATAACTACGATACGGGAGGGCTTACCATCTGGCCCCAGTGCTGCAATGATA
CCGCGAGACCCACGCTCACCGGCTCCAGATTTATCAGCAATAAACCAGCCAGCCGGAAGGGCCGAGCGCA
GAAGTGGTCCTGCAACTTTATCCGCCTCCATCCAGTCTATTAATTGTTGCCGGGAAGCTAGAGTAAGTAG
TTCGCCAGTTAATAGTTTGCGCAACGTTGTTGCCATTGCTACAGGCATCGTGGTGTCACGCTCGTCGTTT
GGTATGGCTTCATTCAGCTCCGGTTCCCAACGATCAAGGCGAGTTACATGATCCCCCATGTTGTGCAAAA
AAGCGGTTAGCTCCTTCGGTCCTCCGATCGTTGTCAGAAGTAAGTTGGCCGCAGTGTTATCACTCATGGT
TATGGCAGCACTGCATAATTCTCTTACTGTCATGCCATCCGTAAGATGCTTTTCTGTGACTGGTGAGTAC
TCAACCAAGTCATTCTGAGAATAGTGTATGCGGCGACCGAGTTGCTCTTGCCCGGCGTCAATACGGGATA
ATACCGCGCCACATAGCAGAACTTTAAAAGTGCTCATCATTGGAAAACGTTCTTCGGGGCGAAAACTCTC
AAGGATCTTACCGCTGTTGAGATCCAGTTCGATGTAACCCACTCGTGCACCCAACTGATCTTCAGCATCT
TTTACTTTCACCAGCGTTTCTGGGTGAGCAAAAACAGGAAGGCAAAATGCCGCAAAAAAGGGAATAAGGG
CGACACGGAAATGTTGAATACTCATACTCTTCCTTTTTCAATATTATTGAAGCATTTATCAGGGTTATTG
TCTCATGAGCGGATACATATTTGAATGTATTTAGAAAAATAAACAAATAGGGGTTCCGCGCACATTTCCC
CGAAAAGTGCCACCTGACGTCTAAGAAACCATTATTATCATGACATTAACCTATAAAAATAGGCGTATCA
CGAGGCCCTTTCGTCTCGCGCGTTTCGGTGATGACGGTGAAAACCTCTGACACATGCAGCTCCCGGAGAC
GGTCACAGCTTGTCTGTAAGCGGATGCCGGGAGCAGACAAGCCCGTCAGGGCGCGTCAGCGGGTGTTGGC
GGGTGTCGGGGCTGGCTTAACTATGCGGCATCAGAGCAGATTGTACTGAGAGTGCACCATATGCGGTGTG
AAATACCGCACAGATGCGTAAGGAGAAAATACCGCATCAGGCGCCATTCGCCATTCAGGCTGCGCAACTG
TTGGGAAGGGCGATCGGTGCGGGCCTCTTCGCTATTACGCCAGCTGGCGAAAGGGGGATGTGCTGCAAGG
CGATTAAGTTGGGTAACGCCAGGGTTTTCCCAGTCACGACGTTGTAAAACGACGGCCAGTGAATTCGAGC
TCGGTACCCCTTCTCCCAAAACTCAACCCTCATTATACATCAGAAAATTCATACTGGTGAGAGACAGTAT
GCATGCAGTGAATGTGGGAAAGCCTTTACCCAGAAGTCAACACTCAGCTTGCACCAGAGAATCCACTCAG
GGCAGAAGTCCTATGTGTGTATCGAATGCGGGCAGGCCTTCATCCAGAAGGCACACCTGATTGTCCATCA
AAGAAGCCACACAGGAGAAAAACCTTATCAGTGCCACAACTGTGGGAAATCCTTCATTTCCAAGTCACAG
CTTGATATACATCATCGAATTCATACAGGGGAGAAACCTTATGAATGCAGTGACTGTGGAAAAACCTTCA
CCCAAAAGTCACACCTGAATATACACCAGAAAATTCATACTGGAGAAAGACACCATGTATGCAGTGAATG
CGGGAAAGCCTTCAACCAGAAGTCAATACTCAGCATGCATCAGAGAATTCACACCGGAGAGAAGCCTTAC
AAATGCAGTGAATGTGGGAAAGCCTTCACTTCTAAGTCTCAATTCAAAGAGCATCAGCGAATTCACACGG
GTGAGAAACCCTATGTGTGCACTGAATGTGGGAAGGCCTTCAACGGCAGGTCAAATTTCCATAAACATCA
AATAACTCACACTAGAGAGAGGCCTTTTGTCTGTTACAAATGTGGGAAGGCTTTTGTCCAGAAATCAGAG
TTGATTACCCATCAAAGAACTCACATGGGAGAGAAACCCTATGAATGCCTTGACTGTGGGAAATCGTTCA
GTAAGAAACCACAACTCAAGGTGCATCAGCGAATTCACACGGGAGAAAGACCTTATGTGTGTTCTGAATG
TGGAAAGGCCTTCAACAACAGGTCAAACTTCAATAAACACCAAACAACTCATACCAGAGACAAATCTTAC
AAATGCAGTTATTCTGTGAAAGGCTTTACCAAGCAAGGGATTCCAACTACTGCAAGCGAGAATCTTTATT
TTCAGGGCGCCGCCAAATTCAAAGAAACCGCTGCTGCTAAATTCGAACGCCAGCACATGGACAGCGGAGG
TGGAGGTTCGAGCGGTCCCTCGGGTTCGTCGAGCCTGGAAGTTCTGTTCCAGGGGCCCCTGTCGTCGAGC
GGTCCCTCGGGTTCGATGGTGAGCAAAGGCGAGGAGCTGTTCACCGGGGTGGTGCCCATCCTGGTCGAGC
TGGACGGCGACGTAAACGGCCACAAGTTCAGCGTGTCCGGCGAGGGCGAGGGCGATGCCACCTACGGCAA
GCTGACCCTGAAGTTCATCTGCACCACCGGCAAGCTGCCCGTGCCCTGGCCCACCCTCGTGACCACCCTG
ACCTACGGCGTGCAGTGCTTCAGCCGCTACCCCGACCACATGAAGCAGCACGACTTCTTCAAGTCCGCCA
TGCCCGAAGGCTACGTCCAGGAGCGCACCATCTTCTTCAAGGACGACGGCAACTACAAGACCCGCGCCGA
GGTGAAGTTCGAGGGCGACACCCTGGTGAACCGCATCGAGCTGAAGGGCATCGACTTCAAGGAGGACGGC
AACATCCTGGGGCACAAGCTGGAGTACAACTACAACAGCCACAACGTCTATATCATGGCCGACAAGCAGA
AGAACGGCATCAAGGTGAACTTCAAGATCCGCCACAACATCGAGGACGGCAGCGTGCAGCTCGCCGACCA
CTACCAGCAGAACACCCCCATCGGCGACGGCCCCGTGCTGCTGCCCGACAACCACTACCTGAGCACCCAG
TCCGCCCTGAGCAAAGACCCCAACGAGAAGCGCGATCACATGGTCCTTAAGGAGTTCGTGACCGCCGCCG
GGATCACTCTCGGCATGGACGAGCTGTACAAGTAATGATCTAGAGTCGAGTTAATTAAGAATTCCGCCCC
CCCCCCTCTCCCTCCCCCCCCCTAACGTTACTGGCCGAAGCCGCTTGGAATAAGGCCGGTGTGCGTTTGT
CTATATGTTATTTTCCACCATATTGCCGTCTTTTGGCAATGTGAGGGCCCGGAAACCTGGCCCTGTCTTC
TTGACGAGCATTCCTAGGGGTCTTTCCCCTCTCGCCAAAGGAATGCAGGGTCTGTTGAATGTCGTGAAGG
AAGCAGTTCCTCTGGAAGCTTCTTGAAGACAAACAACGTCTGTAGCGACCCTTTGCAGGCAGCGGAACCC
CCCACCTGGCGACAGGTGCCTCTGCGGCCAAAAGCCACGTGTATAAGATACACCTGCAAAGGCGGCACAA
CCCCAGTGCCACGTTGTGAGTTGGATAGTTGTGGAAAGAGTCAAATGGCTCTCCTCAAGCGTATTCAACA
AGGGGCTGAAGGATGCCCAGAAGGTACCCCATTGTATGGGATCTGATCTGGGGCCTCGGTGCACATGCTT
TACATGTGTTTAGTCGAGGTTAAAAAAACGTCTAGGCCCCCCGAACCACGGGGACGTGGTTTTCCTTTGA
AAAACACGATGATAATATGGCCACAACCTGTTACATTGCACAAGATAAAAATATATCATCACGAACAGTA
AAACTGTCTGCTTACATAAACAGTAATACAAGGGGTGTTATGGGATCGGCCATTGAACAAGATGGATTGC
ACGCAGGTTCTCCGGCCGCTTGGGTGGAGAGGCTATTCGGCTATGACTGGGCACAACAGACAATCGGCTG
CTCTGATGCCGCCGTGTTCCGGCTGTCAGCGCAGGGGCGCCCGGTTCTTTTTGTCAAGACCGACCTGTCC
GGTGCCCTGAATGAACTGCAGGACGAGGCAGCGCGGCTATCGTGGCTGGCCACGACGGGCGTTCCTTGCG
CAGCTGTGCTCGACGTTGTCACTGAAGCGGGAAGGGACTGGCTGCTATTGGGCGAAGTGCCGGGGCAGGA
TCTCCTGTCATCTCACCTTGCTCCTGCCGAGAAAGTATCCATCATGGCTGATGCAATGCGGCGGCTGCAT
ACGCTTGATCCGGCTACCTGCCCATTCGACCACCAAGCGAAACATCGCATCGAGCGAGCACGTACTCGGA
TGGAAGCCGGTCTTGTCGATCAGGATGATCTGGACGAAGAGCATCAGGGGCTCGCGCCAGCCGAACTGTT
CGCCAGGCTCAAGGCGCGCATGCCCGACGGCGAGGATCTCGTCGTGACCCATGGCGATGCCTGCTTGCCG
AATATCATGGTGGAAAATGGCCGCTTTTCTGGATTCATCGACTGTGGCCGGCTGGGTGTGGCGGACCGCT
ATCAGGACATAGCGTTGGCTACCCGTGATATTGCTGAAGAGCTTGGCGGCGAATGGGCTGACCGCTTCCT
CGTGCTTTACGGTATCGCCGCTCCCGATTCGCAGCGCATCGCCTTCTATCGCCTTCTTGACGAGTTCTTC
TGAGTCTGAATTCCTAGTGCATCAGCATATTCATAAATGAAATATACTCCGAGTTTCTTGAAGAAGAGAA
AATCTTCTCAGAATCAGGTCTAATTATATGTTATTGAATTCATGCTTCAGAAAAACTCTAGGGATGCACT
GCATGTGTGAACACATGATAAAAAAGTCATGCTTTATTTTAGTGAGGGCAATTACAGAGAAAAGAGTAAG
CAGAAATGTCCTTCTGAGTACTGGCCTCATTAAGGATTATAAATTTTCTCCCCGGGAAGAAACCCTGACT
AACGCATTGAGAAAAGCCTTTCTGTAAAGAATGGTACAAGACAGGTTGTTACTCGATTATTTATAGTAAA
ATATGTGGGAAATTATATCAATGATAACCCTGTTTATTGTGGGATATCAATATTTTTAAAGTGCCAACAC
AGTCATGATAGGACAATATTTTATGTGTGTGTGTGCGCCTTATGTATATAAGCATATATATAATATATAA
GCATATTATTATATACAGGTTGAGTATCCCTTCTCCAAAATGCCTGGGATCAGAAGCATTTTGGATTTCA
GATACTTACAGATTTTGGAATATTTGCATTATATTTATTGGTTGAGCATCCCTAATCTGAAAATCCAAGA
TTAAATGCTCCAATTAGCATTTCCTTTGAGCGTCATGTTAGAGTTCAAAAAGTTTCAGATTTTGGGTTTT
CAGATTAGGAATACCCAACCTGTATGTACGTATATTTCTGTATCTATGTATGTATATATATGCATATGCA
GACATATGTATATGGTCTGGTCAGCATATGTGTATGTATGCGTATGTATGTATGTATGTATGCCCTCAGT
GCAGTGGG
